>Addgene plasmid #145897 | pAc5.1B-lambdaN-HA-DmAGO1-F594V_A | depositor full sequence | sequence record 288342 | Full Sequence
CTTCAAGGAATTAATTCTATATTCTAAAAACACAAATGATACTTCTAAAAAAAATCATGAATGGCATCAA
CTCTGAATCAAATCTTTGCAGATGCACCTACTTCTCATTTCCACTGTCACATCATTTTTCCAGATCTCGC
TGCCTGTTATGTGGCCCACAAACCAAGACACGTTTTATGGCCATTAAAGCTGGCTGATCGTCGCCAAACA
CCAAATACATATCAATATGTACATTCGAGAAAGAAGCGATCAAAGAAGCGTCTTCGGGCGAGTAGGAGAA
TGCGGAGGAGAAGGAGAACGAGCTGATCTAGTATCTCTCCACAATCCAATGCCAACTGACCAACTGGCCA
TATTCGGAGCAATTTGAAGCCAATTTCCATCGCCTGGCGATCGCTCCATTCTTGGCTATATGTTTTTCAC
CGTTCCCGGGGCCATTTTCAAAGACTCGTCGGTAAGATAAGATTGTGTCACTCGCTGTCTCTCTTCATTT
GTCGAAGAATGCTGAGGAATTTCGCGATGACGTCGGCGAGTATTTTGAAGAATGAGAATAATTTGTATTT
ATACGAAAATCAGTTAGTGGAATTTTCTACAAAAACATGTTATCTATAGATAATTTTGTTGCAAAATATG
TTGACTATGACAAAGATTGTATGTATATACCTTTAATGTATTCTCATTTTCTTATGTATTTATAATGGCA
ATGATGATACTGATGATATTTTAAGATGATGCCAGACCACAGGCTGATTTCTGCGTCTTTTGCCGAACGC
AGTGCATGTGCGGTTGTTGTTTTTTGGAATAGTTTCAATTTTCGGACTGTCCGCTTTGATTTCAGTTTCT
TGGCTTATTCAAAAAGCAAAGTAAAGCCAAAAAAGCGAGATGGCAATACCAAATGCGGCAAAACGGTAGT
GGAAGGAAAGGGGTGCGGGGCAGCGGAAGGAAGGGTGGGGCGGGGCGTGGCGGGGTCTGTGGCTGGGCGC
GACGTCACCGACGTTGGAGCCACTCCTTTGACCATGTGTGCGTGTGTGTATTATTCGTGTCTCGCCACTC
GCCGGTTGTTTTTTTCTTTTTATCTCGCTCTCTCTAGCGCCATCTCGTACGCATGCTCAACGCACCGCAT
GTTGCCGTGTCCTTTATGCGTCATTTTGGCTCGAAATAGGCAATTATTTAAACAAAGATTAGTCAACGAA
AACGCTAAAATAAATAAGTCTACAATATGGTTACTTATTGCCATGTGTGTGCAGCCAACGATAGCAACAA
AAGCAACAACACAGTGGCTTTCCCTCTTTCACTTTTTGTTTGCAAGCGCGTGCGAGCAAGACGGCACGAC
CGGCAAACGCAATTACGCTGACAAAGAGCAGACGAAGTTTTGGCCGAAAAACATCAAGGCGCCTGATACG
AATGCATTTGCAATAACAATTGCGATATTTAATATTGTTTATGAAGCTGTTTGACTTCAAAACACACAAA
AAAAAAAATAAAACAAATTATTTGAAAGAGAATTAGGAATCGGACAGCTTATCGTTACGGGCTAACAGCA
CACCGAGACGAAATAGCTTACCTGACGTCACAGCCTCTGGAAGAACTGCCGCCAAGCAGAGAGAGAGAGA
AAAAGAGGGAGAGCAGCTTAGACCGCATGTGCTTGTGTGTGAGGCGTCTCTCTCTTCGTCTCCTGTTTGC
GCAAACGCATAGACTGCACTGAGAAAATCGATTACCTATTTTTTATGAATGAATATTTGCACTATTACTA
TTCAAAACTATTAAGATAGCAATCACATTCAATAGCCAAATACTATACCACCTGAGCGATGCAACGAAAT
GATCAATTTGAGCAAAAATGCTGCATATTTAGGACGGCATCATTATAGAAATGCTTCTTGCTGTGTACTT
TTCTCTCGTCTGGCAGCTGTTTCGCCGTTATTGTTAAAACCGGCTTAAGTTAGGTGTGTTTTCTACGACT
AGTGATGCCCCTACTAGAAGATGTGTGTTGCACAAATGTCCCTGAATAACCAATTTGAAGTGCAGATAGC
AGTAAACGTAAGCTAATATGAATATTATTTAACTGTAATGTTTTAATATCGCTGGACATTACTAATAAAC
CCACTATAAACACATGTACATATGTATGTTTTGGCATACAATGAGTAGTTGGGGAAAAAATGTGTAAAAG
CACCGTGACCATCACAGCATAAAGATAACCAGCTGAAGTATCGAATATGAGTAACCCCCAAATTGAATCA
CATGCCGCAACTGATAGGACCCATGGAAGTACACTCTTCATGGCGATATACAAGACACACACAAGCACGA
ACACCCAGTTGCGGAGGAAATTCTCCGTAAATGAAAACCCAATCGGCGAACAATTCATACCCATATATGG
TAAAAGTTTTGAACGCGACTTGAGAGCGGAGAGCATTGCGGCTGATAAGGTTTTAGCGCTAAGCGGGCTT
TATAAAACGGGCTGCGGGACCAGTTTTCATATCACTACCGTTTGAGTTCTTGTGCTGTGTGGATACTCCT
CCCGACACAAAGCCGCTCCATCAGCCAGCAGTCGTCTAATCCAGAGACCCCGGATCGGGGTACCCAACAT
GGACGCACAAACACGACGACGTGAGCGTCGCGCTGAGAAACAAGCTCAATGGAAAGCTGCAAACGGTGGA
TCTCCTCCAAGCTTGAATTCTATGTACCCATACGATGTTCCAGATTACGCTATGTCCACGGAGCGTGAGC
TGGCTCCCGGTGGGCCAGCTCAGCTCCATCCGCACACGCTGCCGCTGACTTTTCCGGATCTCCAGATGAC
CTCCACCGTGGGCATCATTGGGAAAGTCTACGAGTCACAGTGGACCCCCTCGCCCACTCGGCCTCAGAGT
CCCTCTCAGGCGCAGACTAGCTTCGACACGCTCACATCACCACCAGCGCCCGGCTCGTCGGTCAATCCCA
CCGCCGTCACCAGCCCAAGTGCCCAGAATGTGGCCGCTGGTGGAGCAACTGTGGCCGGTGCAGCAGCAAC
TGCCGCCCAGGTGGCCTCCGCCTTGGGTGCCACCACCGGCAGCGTGACGCCAGCAATTGCCACCGCAACG
CCAGCCACGCAGCCGGATATGCCCGTCTTTACGTGTCCACGACGCCCGAATCTCGGACGAGAGGGTCGCC
CGATTGTGCTGCGCGCCAATCACTTCCAGGTGACAATGCCGCGTGGCTATGTGCATCACTATGACATCAA
TATACAGCCGGACAAGTGTCCGCGAAAGGTGAACCGTGAGATTATCGAGACTATGGTGCATGCCTATAGC
AAGATCTTCGGAGTGCTCAAGCCGGTGTTCGATGGTCGCAACAATCTGTATACCCGCGATCCCCTGCCCA
TTGGCAACGAGCGTCTAGAGCTGGAGGTTACTCTACCCGGCGAGGGCAAAGATCGAATCTTTCGCGTGAC
GATCAAGTGGCAGGCTCAGGTCTCGCTCTTCAATTTGGAGGAAGCTCTCGAAGGCCGCACGCGGCAGATA
CCCTATGATGCCATTTTGGCGCTCGATGTGGTCATGCGCCATCTGCCCAGCATGACGTACACGCCAGTGG
GACGTAGCTTCTTCAGTTCCCCGGAGGGTTACTACCATCCCCTGGGTGGTGGACGCGAGGTTTGGTTCGG
TTTCCATCAGAGCGCAAGGCCCTCGCAGTGGAAGATGATGCTCAATATCGATGTCTCGGCCACCGCTTTC
TACAAGGCTCAACCAGTCATTGACTTCATGTGCGAGGTGCTGGACATTCGCGACATCAACGAGCAGCGCA
AACCGCTCACCGATTCGCAGCGCGTCAAGTTCACGAAGGAGATCAAGGGTTTGAAGATCGAGATCACCCA
CTGCGGCCAGATGCGTCGCAAGTATCGTGTGTGCAACGTCACTCGCCGCCCCGCTCAGATGCAATCATTC
CCACTGCAGCTGGAGAACGGACAGACCGTAGAGTGCACCGTGGCCAAGTACTTCCTGGACAAGTACCGCA
TGAAATTGCGCTACCCGCACTTGCCCTGCCTGCAGGTTGGCCAAGAGCACAAGCACACTTACCTGCCTCT
AGAGGTGTGCAACATTGTGGCCGGACAGCGGTGCATTAAAAAGCTGACCGATATGCAGACGTCGACCATG
ATCAAGGCCACAGCTCGTTCAGCTCCGGATCGTGAGCGTGAGATTAACAACTTGGTAAAGCGCGCCGACT
TCAACAACGATTCGTATGTGCAAGAGTTTGGCCTGACCATCTCCAATTCGATGATGGAGGTACGAGGACG
CGTCTTGCCTCCTCCCAAGCTTCAGTATGGGGGACGTGTGTCTACCGGCCTCACCGGCCAGCAGCTGTTC
CCGCCACAGAACAAGGTGAGCTTGGCCTCGCCCAACCAGGGTGTATGGGATATGCGAGGCAAGCAGTTCT
TCACTGGCGTCGAGATCCGCATCTGGGCCATCGCCTGTTTTGCCCCACAGCGCACGGTGCGCGAGGATGC
GCTGCGTAATGTCACCCAGCAGCTGCAGAAGATCTCAAACGATGCAGGCATGCCGATAATTGGACAGCCG
TGCTTCTGTAAGTACGCCACCGGGCCGGATCAAGTGGAACCCATGTTCCGTTACCTGAAGATCACCTTCC
CCGGCCTGCAACTCGTCGTGGTTGTGCTGCCCGGCAAGACTCCAGTATACGCCGAGGTGAAGCGTGTAGG
TGACACCGTTCTGGGTATGGCCACCCAGTGTGTGCAGGCCAAGAACGTGAACAAGACATCGCCACAGACG
CTCTCTAATCTGTGTCTGAAGATCAACGTCAAGTTGGGCGGCATCAATTCAATTCTGGTCCCCTCCATTC
GGCCAAAGGTCTTCAATGAGCCGGTCATCTTTTTGGGTGCCGATGTGACACACCCACCAGCTGGCGACAA
CAAGAAACCATCGATTGCCGCCGTCGTGGGCTCCATGGATGCCCATCCATCGCGGTATGCCGCCACCGTT
CGCGTACAGCAGCACCGACAGGAGATCATCCAGGAGCTGAGCAGCATGGTGCGCGAGCTGTTGATCATGT
TCTACAAGTCGACGGGCGGCTACAAGCCCCACCGCATCATACTCTATCGTGACGGAGTCTCCGAGGGACA
ATTCCCACATGTCCTGCAACACGAATTGACCGCCATTCGCGAGGCCTGCATTAAGCTAGAGCCAGAGTAT
CGGCCGGGCATCACATTCATTGTGGTGCAGAAGCGCCATCACACTCGACTCTTCTGCGCGGAGAAGAAGG
AGCAGAGCGGCAAATCGGGCAATATTCCCGCAGGCACCACCGTCGATGTGGGCATCACACATCCCACCGA
ATTTGATTTCTATCTATGCAGCCATCAGGGCATCCAGGGCACCAGTCGCCCCTCGCACTACCACGTTCTG
TGGGACGACAATCACTTTGACTCGGACGAGCTGCAGTGCCTCACGTATCGCTATGCCGTTACGTACGTGC
GCTGCACCCGATCCGTCAGTATACCGGCGCCAGCCTACTACGCCCATTTAGTGGCCTTCCGTGCCAGATA
TCATCTGGTGGAGAAGGAGCACGATTCGGGCGAGGGTTCGCACCAGAGCGGCTGCTCAGAGGATCGTACG
CCAGGTGCCATGGCCAGGGCCATCACTGTGCACGCGGATACCAAGAAGGTCATGTACTTTGCCTAACTCG
AGTCTAGAGGGCCCGCGGTTCGAAGGTAAGCCTATCCCTAACCCTCTCCTCGGTCTCGATTCTACGCGTA
CCGGTCATCATCACCATCACCATTGAGTTTAAACCCGCTGATCAGCCTCGACTGTGCCTTCTAAGGCCTG
AGCTCGCTGATCAGCCTCGATCGAGGATCCAGACATGATAAGATACATTGATGAGTTTGGACAAACCACA
ACTAGAATGCAGTGAAAAAAATGCTTTATTTGTGAAATTTGTGATGCTATTGCTTTATTTGTAACCATTA
TAAGCTGCAATAAACAAGTTAACAACAACAATTGCATTCATTTTATGTTTCAGGTTCAGGGGGAGGTGTG
GGAGGTTTTTTAAAGCAAGTAAAACCTCTACAAATGTGGTATGGCTGATTATGATCAGTCGACCGATGCC
CTTGAGAGCCTTCAACCCAGTCAGCTCCTTCCGGTGGGCGCGGGGCATGACTATCGTCGCCGCACTTATG
ACTGTCTTCTTTATCATGCAACTCGTAGGACAGGTGCCGGCAGCGCTCTGGGTCATTTTCGGCGAGGACC
GCTTTCGCTGGAGCGCGACGATGATCGGCCTGTCGCTTGCGGTATTCGGAATCTTGCACGCCCTCGCTCA
AGCCTTCGTCACTGGTCCCGCCACCAAACGTTTCGGCGAGAAGCAGGCCATTATCGCCGGCATGGCGGCC
GACGCGCTGGGCTACGTCTTGCTGGCGTTCGCGACGCGAGGCTGGATGGCCTTCCCCATTATGATTCTTC
TCGCTTCCGGCGGCATCGGGATGCCCGCGTTGCAGGCCATGCTGTCCAGGCAGGTAGATGACGACCATCA
GGGACAGCTTCAAGGATCGCTCGCGGCTCTTACCAGCCAGCAAAAGGCCAGGAACCGTAAAAAGGCCGCG
TTGCTGGCGTTTTTCCATAGGCTCCGCCCCCCTGACGAGCATCACAAAAATCGACGCTCAAGTCAGAGGT
GGCGAAACCCGACAGGACTATAAAGATACCAGGCGTTTCCCCCTGGAAGCTCCCTCGTGCGCTCTCCTGT
TCCGACCCTGCCGCTTACCGGATACCTGTCCGCCTTTCTCCCTTCGGGAAGCGTGGCGCTTTCTCAATGC
TCACGCTGTAGGTATCTCAGTTCGGTGTAGGTCGTTCGCTCCAAGCTGGGCTGTGTGCACGAACCCCCCG
TTCAGCCCGACCGCTGCGCCTTATCCGGTAACTATCGTCTTGAGTCCAACCCGGTAAGACACGACTTATC
GCCACTGGCAGCAGCCACTGGTAACAGGATTAGCAGAGCGAGGTATGTAGGCGGTGCTACAGAGTTCTTG
AAGTGGTGGCCTAACTACGGCTACACTAGAAGGACAGTATTTGGTATCTGCGCTCTGCTGAAGCCAGTTA
CCTTCGGAAAAAGAGTTGGTAGCTCTTGATCCGGCAAACAAACCACCGCTGGTAGCGGTGGTTTTTTTGT
TTGCAAGCAGCAGATTACGCGCAGAAAAAAAGGATCTCAAGAAGATCCTTTGATCTTTTCTACGGGGTCT
GACGCTCAGTGGAACGAAAACTCACGTTAAGGGATTTTGGTCATGAGATTATCAAAAAGGATCTTCACCT
AGATCCTTTTAAATTAAAAATGAAGTTTTAAATCAATCTAAAGTATATATGAGTAAACTTGGTCTGACAG
TTACCAATGCTTAATCAGTGAGGCACCTATCTCAGCGATCTGTCTATTTCGTTCATCCATAGTTGCCTGA
CTCCCCGTCGTGTAGATAACTACGATACGGGAGGGCTTACCATCTGGCCCCAGTGCTGCAATGATACCGC
GAGACCCACGCTCACCGGCTCCAGATTTATCAGCAATAAACCAGCCAGCCGGAAGGGCCGAGCGCAGAAG
TGGTCCTGCAACTTTATCCGCCTCCATCCAGTCTATTAATTGTTGCCGGGAAGCTAGAGTAAGTAGTTCG
CCAGTTAATAGTTTGCGCAACGTTGTTGCCATTGCTGCAGGCATCGTGGTGTCACGCTCGTCGTTTGGTA
TGGCTTCATTCAGCTCCGGTTCCCAACGATCAAGGCGAGTTACATGATCCCCCATGTTGTGCAAAAAAGC
GGTTAGCTCCTTCGGTCCTCCGATCGTTGTCAGAAGTAAGTTGGCCGCAGTGTTATCACTCATGGTTATG
GCAGCACTGCATAATTCTCTTACTGTCATGCCATCCGTAAGATGCTTTTCTGTGACTGGTGAGTACTCAA
CCAAGTCATTCTGAGAATAGTGTATGCGGCGACCGAGTTGCTCTTGCCCGGCGTCAACACGGGATAATAC
CGCGCCACATAGCAGAACTTTAAAAGTGCTCATCATTGGAAAACGTTCTTCGGGGCGAAAACTCTCAAGG
ATCTTACCGCTGTTGAGATCCAGTTCGATGTAACCCACTCGTGCACCCAACTGATCTTCAGCATCTTTTA
CTTTCACCAGCGTTTCTGGGTGAGCAAAAACAGGAAGGCAAAATGCCGCAAAAAAGGGAATAAGGGCGAC
ACGGAAATGTTGAATACTCATACTCTTCCTTTTTCAATATTATTGAAGCATTTATCAGGGTTATTGTCTC
ATGAGCGGATACATATTTGAATGTATTTAGAAAAATAAACAAATAGGGGTTCCGCGCACATTTCCCCGAA
AAGTGCCACCTGACGTCTAAGAAACCATTATTATCATGACATTAACCTATAAAAATAGGCGTATCACGAG
GCCCTTTCGT
Features (pLannotate 1.2.2; 11 found; start..end, strand, type, name):
     56..2568    +  promoter       Ac5 promoter: Drosophila melanogaster actin 5C promoter
   2589..2654    +  CDS            N (fragment): REGN_LAMBD - Experimental evidence at protein level: Swiss-Prot protein existence level 1. Plays a role as a transcriptional antitermination factor that allows the virus to initiate its lytic phase. Activates expression of the delayed viral early genes by modifying host RNA polymerase (RNAP) into a form that is resistant to termination signals. This antitermination function requires the host NusA protein which serves to stabilize the interaction between antitermination protein N and host RNA polymerase. From Escherichia phage lambda (Bacteriophage lambda).
   2685..2711    +  CDS            3xHA (fragment): three tandem HA epitope tags
   3060..5663    +  CDS            Ago2: AGO2_RAT - Also known as Eif2c2. Experimental evidence at protein level: Swiss-Prot protein existence level 1. Required for RNA-mediated gene silencing (RNAi) by the RNA- induced silencing complex (RISC). The 'minimal RISC' appears to include AGO2 bound to a short guide RNA such as a microRNA (miRNA) or short interfering RNA (siRNA). These guide RNAs direct RISC to complementary mRNAs that are targets for RISC-mediated gene silencing. The precise mechanism of gene silencing depends on the degree of complementarity between the miRNA or siRNA and its target. Binding of RISC to a perfectly comple
   5695..5736    +  CDS            V5 tag: epitope tag from simian virus 5
   5836..5970    -  polyA_signal   SV40 poly(A) signal: SV40 polyadenylation signal
   5993..6077    -  CDS            large T antigen (fragment): large T antigen from SV40 (simian virus 40)
   6078..6548    +  CDS            TcR (fragment): tetracycline efflux protein; tet; confers resistance to tetracycline
   6592..7180    -  rep_origin     ori: high-copy-number ColE1/pMB1/pBR322/pUC origin of replication
   7351..8211    -  CDS            AmpR: β-lactamase; bla; confers resistance to ampicillin, carbenicillin, and related antibiotics
   8212..8316    -  promoter       AmpR promoter: bla
