[The description below was written by a language model from this plasmid's Addgene catalogue record and pLannotate feature annotations shown in this document.]
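Description:
pAc5.1B-lambdaN-HA-DmAGO1-F594V_A is an 8,410 nt insect expression plasmid for producing a point-mutant form of Drosophila melanogaster Argonaute 1 (AGO1) in fly cells. The catalogue lists the backbone as unknown, although the name and the annotated parts point to a pAc5.1-type vector. It is maintained in E. coli through a ColE1/pUC-type origin and selected with ampicillin via the β-lactamase gene and its bla promoter. The record lists the plasmid as low copy even though the annotated origin is described as a high-copy type. A tetracycline-resistance fragment and a small SV40 large T fragment are also annotated, apparently as non-functional backbone remnants. No marker for selection in insect cells is annotated.

Expression is driven by the constitutive Drosophila actin 5C (Ac5) promoter and terminated by an SV40 polyadenylation signal. The open reading frame begins with a short fragment of the bacteriophage lambda N protein, followed by an HA epitope (annotated as a partial 3xHA match), and then the AGO1 coding sequence. The automated annotation labels this region by homology to rat Ago2, but the catalogue identifies it as fly AGO1 carrying F594V, with two non-silent differences from the NCBI reference sequence. A V5 tag lies downstream of the insert; the record does not say whether it is in frame and translated.

The lambda N peptide binds boxB RNA hairpins, so fusions of this kind are generally used to tether a protein to a boxB-containing reporter mRNA, while the HA tag allows detection and immunoprecipitation. The associated publication concerns the requirement for GW182–Argonaute interaction in miRNA-mediated translational repression and mRNA decay, which suggests the mutant was used to probe AGO1 silencing function. The specific effect of F594V is not stated in the record.
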