Addgene plasmid #145897: pAc5.1B-lambdaN-HA-DmAGO1-F594V_A
Purpose: Insect Expression of DmAGO1-F594V
Depositing lab: Elisa Izaurralde. Depositing organization: Max Planck Institute for Developmental Biology. Publication: GW182 interaction with Argonaute is essential for miRNA-mediated translational repression and mRNA decay. Eulalio A, Huntzinger E, Izaurralde E. Nat Struct Mol Biol. 2008 Apr . 15(4):346-53. 10.1038/nsmb.1405 PubMed 18345015.
Backbone
  Vector backbone: Unknown
  Vector type: Insect Expression
Growth in bacteria
  Bacterial resistance: Ampicillin, 100 μg/mL
  Growth temperature: 37°C
  Growth strain: DH5alpha
  Copy number: Low Copy
Gene/Insert
  Gene/Insert name: DmAGO1-F594V
  Species: D. melanogaster (fly)
  Mutation: variation with 2 non silent mutations compared to the sequence given by NCBI:NM_166020.1
  Entrez Gene: AGO1 (a.k.a. Dmel_CG6671, AGO-1, Ago, Ago-1, Ago1, Agp1, CG6671, Dm Ago1, DmAgo1, Dmel\CG6671, MRE20, ago-1, ago1, ago1-1, anon-WO0257455.29, argonaute1, dAGO1, dAgo1, dmAgo1, l(2)04845, l(2)4845, l(2)k00208, l(2)k08121)
  Cloning method: Unknown
Terms and licenses: Academic/Nonprofit Terms; Industry Terms: Not Available to Industry
Depositor comments: Plasmids from this collection were made available to the research community and donated after the lab closed. Please note that the sequence provided by the depositing laboratory may be theoretical/predicted or based on Sanger sequencing results. There may be discrepancies between sequencing results obtained by Addgene and the depositor sequence. If an Addgene verified sequence is not available, please contact before placing your order to request that our lab fully sequence the plasmid.
How to cite: pAc5.1B-lambdaN-HA-DmAGO1-F594V_A was a gift from Elisa Izaurralde (Addgene plasmid # 145897 ; http://n2t.net/addgene:145897 ; RRID:Addgene_145897)
